>Addgene plasmid #219521 | pAGM19477 | addgene full sequence | sequence record 433838 | Addgene NGS Result
CGCTACTATTGTCTTCCACTGGGTGTCAAAGGAGTGTCAGTTAATTAAAGAGTGTCGGGGCCGACACTCT
TAATGGAAGTAAAAGTGTGGGTTTTGCTGCACCGACACTCTTAATTTAAGAGTGTCGGGGTCCCGATGAA
ACCGACGCTTTTAATTTAAGAGTGTGGGTTTTTCCACACCGACACTCTTATGAATGTTACCCTAAATTCC
CCAATCCTATACTGTATAAGAGCTCATTTTTACAACAATTACCAACAACAACAAACAACAAACAACATTA
CAATTACATTTACAATTATCGATACAATGTCTCCTGAAAGAAGGCCTGCTGATATTAGAAGGGCTACTGA
GGCTGATATGCCTGCTGTGTGCACTATTGTGAATCATTACATTGAGACTTCTACTGTGAATTTCAGGACT
GAGCCTCAAGAACCACAAGAGTGGACTGATGATCTTGTGAGGCTTAGAGAGAGGTATCCTTGGCTTGTTG
CTGAAGTGGATGGTGAAGTGGCTGGTATTGCTTATGCTGGTCCTTGGAAGGCTAGGAATGCTTACGATTG
GACTGCTGAGTCTACTGTTTACGTGTCTCCTAGGCATCAAAGAACTGGTCTTGGATCTACTCTTTACACT
CATCTTTTGAAGTCTTTGGAGGCTCAGGGTTTCAAGTCTGTGGTTGCTGTGATTGGACTTCCTAATGATC
CTTCTGTGAGGATGCATGAGGCTCTTGGTTATGCTCCTAGGGGAATGCTTAGAGCTGCTGGTTTCAAACA
TGGAAATTGGCATGATGTGGGATTCTGGCAGCTTGATTTCTCTCTTCCTGTTCCTCCTAGACCTGTTCTT
CCTGTGACTGAGATTTGAGCTTACTCCACCTAAATACTATGCCGGTTCAAATAAGAAAGTAATGATTATG
TACCCAAATAATACATTTATAAGATGTATGTGTGTGATGGACATGTTTCTGTATCGTACCAAAACTAAAT
AGGTGGCTTTTATCCCAAAAAAGTGCTTTCGTTTGATGACCTTATGATTTCTAAAGAGTGTTGTTGTTGC
TGCTTATGTTTAATAAAAGTGATGTATATTATCAGTTGATTTCCCCACGTGGAAGGGGTGATTATATTGC
ACAAAATTAAGTTAAAAGTAACATTGTGGTGTAATAAAAACCCTAGTGAATTTATAACCTATAAGTAAGT
GGTGCAGTAGTGAATTTATCACGAAGTGGTTTAAACTATCAGTGTTTGACAGGATATATTGGCGGGTAAA
CCTAAGAGAAAAGAGCGTTTATTAGAATAATCGGATATTTAAAAGGGCGTGAAAAGGTTTATCCGTTCGT
CCATTTGTATGTGCATGCCAACCACAGGGTTCCCCAGATCAGGCGCTGGCTGCTGAACCCCCAGCCGGAA
CTGACCCCACAAGGCCCTAGCGTTTGCAATGCACCAGGTCATCATTGACCCAGGCGTGTTCCACCAGGCC
GCTGCCTCGCAACTCTTCGCAGGCTTCGCCGACCTGCTCGCGCCACTTCTTCACGCGGGTGGAATCCGAT
CCGCACATGAGGCGGAAGGTTTCCAGCTTGAGCGGGTACGGCTCCCGGTGCGAGCTGAAATAGTCGAACA
TCCGTCGGGCCGTCGGCGACAGCTTGCGGTACTTCTCCCATATGAATTTCGTGTAGTGGTCGCCAGCAAA
CAGCACGACGATTTCCTCGTCGATCAGGACCTGGCAACGGGACGTTTTCTTGCCACGGTCCAGGACGCGG
AAGCGGTGCAGCAGCGACACCGATTCCAGGTGCCCAACGCGGTCGGACGTGAAGCCCATCGCCGTCGCCT
GTAGGCGCGACAGGCATTCCTCGGCCTTCGTGTAATACCGGCCATTGATCGACCAGCCCAGGTCCTGGCA
AAGCTCGTAGAACGTGAAGGTGATCGGCTCGCCGATAGGGGTGCGCTTCGCGTACTCCAACACCTGCTGC
CACACCAGTTCGTCATCGTCGGCCCGCAGCTCGACGCCGGTGTAGGTGATCTTCACGTCCTTGTTGACGT
GGAAAATGACCTTGTTTTGCAGCGCCTCGCGCGGGATTTTCTTGTTGCGCGTGGTGAACAGGGCAGAGCG
GGCCGTGTCGTTTGGCATCGCTCGCATCGTGTCCGGCCACGGCGCAATATCGAACAAGGAAAGCTGCATT
TCCTTGATCTGCTGCTTCGTGTGTTTCAGCAACGCGGCCTGCTTGGCCTCGCTGACCTGTTTTGCCAGGT
CCTCGCCGGCGGTTTTTCGCTTCTTGGTCGTCATAGTTCCTCGCGTGTCGATGGTCATCGACTTCGCCAA
ACCTGCCGCCTCCTGTTCAAGACGACGCGAACGCTCCACGGCGGCCGATGGCGCGGGCAGGGCAGGGGGA
GCCAGTTGCACGCTGTCGCGCTCGATCTTGGCCGTAGCTTGCTGGACCATCGAGCCGACGGACTGGAAGG
TTTCGCGGGGCGCACGCATGACGGTGCGGCTTGCGATGGTTTCGGCATCCTCGGCGGAAAACCCCGCGTC
GATCAGTTCTTGCCTGTATGCCTTCCGGTCAAACGTCCGATTCATTCACCCTCCTTGCGGGATTGCCCCG
ACTCACGCCGGGGCAATGTGCCCTTATTCCTGATTTGACCCGCCTGGTGCCTTGGTGTCCAGATAATCCA
CCTTATCGGCAATGAAGTCGGTCCCGTAGACCGTCTGGCCGTCCTTCTCGTACTTGGTATTCCGAATCTT
GCCCTGCACGAATACCAGCGACCCCTTGCCCAAATACTTGCCGTGGGCCTCGGCCTGAGAGCCAAAACAC
TTGATGCGGAAGAAGTCGGTGCGCTCCTGCTTGTCGCCGGCATCGTTGCGCCACATCTAGGATCTGCCAG
GAACCGTAAAAAGGCCGCGTTGCTGGCGTTTTTCCATAGGCTCCGCCCCCCTGACGAGCATCACAAAAAT
CGACGCTCAAGTCAGAGGTGGCGAAACCCGACAGGACTATAAAGATACCAGGCGTTTCCCCCTGGAAGCT
CCCTCGTGCGCTCTCCTGTTCCGACCCTGCCGCTTACCGGATACCTGTCCGCCTTTCTCCCTTCGGGAAG
CGTGGCGCTTTCTCATAGCTCACGCTGTAGGTATCTCAGTTCGGTGTAGGTCGTTCGCTCCAAGCTGGGC
TGTGTGCACGAACCCCCCGTTCAGCCCGACCGCTGCGCCTTATCCGGTAACTATCGTCTTGAGTCCAACC
CGGTAAGACACGACTTATCGCCACTGGCAGCAGCCACTGGTAACAGGATTAGCAGAGCGAGGTATGTAGG
CGGTGCTACAGAGTTCTTGAAGTGGTGGCCTAACTACGGCTACACTAGAAGAACAGTATTTGGTATCTGC
GCTCTGCTGAAGCCAGTTACCTTCGGAAAAAGAGTTGGTAGCTCTTGATCCGGCAAACAAACCACCGCTG
GTAGCGGTGGTTTTTTTGTTTGCAAGCAGCAGATTACGCGCAGAAAAAAAGGATCTCAAGAAGATCCTTT
GATCTTTTCTACGGGGTCTGACGCTCAGTGGAACGAAAACTCACGTTAAGGGATTTTGGTCATGAGATTA
TCAAAAAGGATCTTCACCTAGATCCTTTTAAATTAAAAATGAAGTTTTAAATCAATCTAAAGTATATATG
AGTAAACTTGGTCTGACAGTTACCAATGCTTAATCAGTGAGGCACCTATCTCAGCGATCTGTCTATTTCG
TTCATCCATAGTTGCCTGACTCCCCGTCGTGTAGATAACTACGATACGGGAGGGCTTACCATCTGGCCCC
AGTGCTGCAATGATACCGCGAGAACCACGCTCACCGGCTCCAGATTTATCAGCAATAAACCAGCCAGCCG
GAAGGGCCGAGCGCAGAAGTGGTCCTGCAACTTTATCCGCCTCCATCCAGTCTATTAATTGTTGCCGGGA
AGCTAGAGTAAGTAGTTCGCCAGTTAATAGTTTGCGCAACGTTGTTGCCATTGCTACAGGCATCGTGGTG
TCACGCTCGTCGTTTGGTATGGCTTCATTCAGCTCCGGTTCCCAACGATCAAGGCGAGTTACATGATCCC
CCATGTTGTGCAAAAAAGCGGTTAGCTCCTTCGGTCCTCCGATCGTTGTCAGAAGTAAGTTGGCCGCAGT
GTTATCACTCATGGTTATGGCAGCACTGCATAATTCTCTTACTGTCATGCCATCCGTAAGATGCTTTTCT
GTGACTGGTGAGTACTCAACCAAGTCATTCTGAGAATAGTGTATGCGGCGACCGAGTTGCTCTTGCCCGG
CGTCAATACGGGATAATACCGCGCCACATAGCAGAACTTTAAAAGTGCTCATCATTGGAAAACGTTCTTC
GGGGCGAAAACTCTCAAGGATCTTACCGCTGTTGAGATCCAGTTCGATGTAACCCACTCGTGCACCCAAC
TGATCTTCAGCATCTTTTACTTTCACCAGCGTTTCTGGGTGAGCAAAAACAGGAAGGCAAAATGCCGCAA
AAAAGGGAATAAGGGCGACACGGAAATGTTGAATACTCATACTCTTCCTTTTTCAATATTATTGAAGCAT
TTATCAAGGTTATTGTCTCATGAGCGGATACATATTTGAATGTATTTAGAAAAATAAACAAATAGGGGTT
CCGCGCACGAATTGGCCAGCGCTGCCATTTTTGGGGTGAGGCCGTTCGCGGCCGAGGGGCGCAGCCCCTG
GGGGGATGGGAGGCCCGCGTTAGCGGGCCGGGAGGGTTCGAGAAGGGGGGGCACCCCCCTTCGGCGTGCG
CGGTCACGCGCACAGGGCGCAGCCCTGGTTAAAAACAAGGTTTATAAATATTGGTTTAAAAGCAGGTTAA
AAGACAGGTTAGCGGTGGCCGAAAAACGGGCGGAAACCCTTGCAAATGCTGGATTTTCTGCCTGTGGACA
GCCCCTCAAATGTCAATAGGTGCGCCCCTCATCTGTCAGCACTCTGCCCCTCAAGTGTCAAGGATCGCGC
CCCTCATCTGTCAGTAGTCGCGCCCCTCAAGTGTCAATACCGCAGGGCACTTATCCCCAGGCTTGTCCAC
ATCATCTGTGGGAAACTCGCGTAAAATCAGGCGTTTTCGCCGATTTGCGAGGCTGGCCAGCTCCACGTCG
CCGGCCGAAATCGAGCCTGCCCCTCATCTGTCAACGCCGCGCCGGGTGAGTCGGCCCCTCAAGTGTCAAC
GTCCGCCCCTCATCTGTCAGTGAGGGCCAAGTTTTCCGCGAGGTATCCACAACGCCGGCGGCCGCGGTGT
CTCGCACACGGCTTCGACGGCGTTTCTGGCGCGTTTGCAGGGCCATAGACGGCCGCCAGCCCAGCGGCGA
GGGCAACCAGCCCGGTGAGCGTCGCAAAGGAGATCCTGATCTGACTGATGGGCTGCCTGTATCGAGTGGT
GATTTTGTGCCGAGCTGCCGGTCGGGGAGCTGTTGGCTGGCTGGTGGCAGGATATATTGTGGTGTAAACA
AATTGACGCTTAGACAACTTAATAACACATTGCGGACGTTTTTAATGTACTGGGGTGGATGCAGTGGGCC
CCACTCTGTGAAGACAAGCAAGAATTCAAGCTTGGAGGAATTCCAATCCCACAAAAATCTGAGCTTAACA
GCACAGTTGCTCCTCTCAGAGCAGAATCGGGTATTCAACACCCTCATATCAACTACTACGTTGTGTATAA
CGGTCCACATGCCGGTATATACGATGACTGGGGTTGTACAAAGGCGGCAACAAACGGCGTTCCCGGAGTT
GCACACAAGAAATTTGCCACTATTACAGAGGCAAGAGCAGCAGCTGACGCGTACACAACAAGTCAGCAAA
CAGACAGGTTGAACTTCATCCCCAAAGGAGAAGCTCAACTCAAGCCCAAGAGCTTTGCTAAGGCCCTAAC
AAGCCCACCAAAGCAAAAAGCCCACTGGCTCACGCTAGGAACCAAAAGGCCCAGCAGTGATCCAGCCCCA
AAAGAGATCTCCTTTGCCCCGGAGATTACAATGGACGATTTCCTCTATCTTTACGATCTAGGAAGGAAGT
TCGAAGGTGAAGGTGACGACACTATGTTCACCACTGATAATGAGAAGGTTAGCCTCTTCAATTTCAGAAA
GAATGCTGACCCACAGATGGTTAGAGAGGCCTACGCAGCAAGTCTCATCAAGACGATCTACCCGAGTAAC
AATCTCCAGGAGATCAAATACCTTCCCAAGAAGGTTAAAGATGCAGTCAAAAGATTCAGGACTAATTGCA
TCAAGAACACAGAGAAAGACATATTTCTCAAGATCAGAAGTACTATTCCAGTATGGACGATTCAAGGCTT
GCTTCATAAACCAAGGCAAGTAATAGAGATTGGAGTCTCTAAAAAGGTAGTTCCTACTGAATCTAAGGCC
ATGCATGGAGTCTAAGATTCAAATCGAGGATCTAACAGAACTCGCCGTCAAGACTGGCGAACAGTTCATA
CAGAGTCTTTTACGACTCAATGACAAGAAGAAAATCTTCGTCAACATGGTGGAGCACGACACTCTGGTCT
ACTCCAAAAATGTCAAAGATACAGTCTCAGAAGATCAAAGGGCTATTGAGACTTTTCAACAAAGGATAAT
TTCGGGAAACCTCCTCGGATTCCATTGCCCAGCTATCTGTCACTTCATCGAAAGGACAGTAGAAAAGGAA
GGTGGCTCCTACAAATGCCATCATTGCGATAAAGGAAAGGCTATCATTCAAGATCTCTCTGCCGACAGTG
GTCCCAAAGATGGACCCCCACCCACGAGGAGCATCGTGGAAAAAGAAGAGGTTCCAACCACGTCTACAAA
GCAAGTGGATTGATGTGACATCTCCACTGACGTAAGGGATGACGCACAATCCCACTATCCTTCGCAAGAC
CCTTCCTCTATATAAGGAAGTTCATTTCATTTGGAGAGGACACGCTCGAGTATAAGAGCTCATTTTTACA
ACAATTACCAACAACAACAAACAACAAACAACATTACAATTACATTTACAATTATCGATACAATGGGTTC
GACACTAAAGCATCTGCTTTTGCTTCTACTTGTTTTGATTCGTCATGTTGATTCTGCTGCTATAGTCAAG
TCTCTTCCTGGTTTAGAAGGCCGTCTACCTTTCGAACTCGAAACCGGGTACATTGGTATTGGAGAGGAAG
AGGACATACAATTGTTCTACTATTTCATCAAATCTGAGAACAATCCAAAAGAGGACCCTCTTCTTCTATG
GTTAGATGGAGGACCTGGATGTTCTTCTCTCGGTGGCCTTCTTTTTGAGAACGGACCGGTGGCTTTGAAG
TCTGCGGTTTACAATGGAAGTAATCCTTCTTTGTTCTCCACTACATATTCATGGACAAAGATGGCAAACA
TAATATACTTGGATCAGCCAGTTGGATCTGGTTTCTCTTACTCAAGAACTCCAATTGGAAAATCTAGTGA
CACAAGTGAAGTTAAGAGGATCCATGAGTTTCTTCAAAAGTGGCTAAGCAAGCATCCACAGTTTTTCTCC
AACCCTTTTTACGTCACCGGAGATTCTTACTCTGGTATGATTGTTCCGGCCCTCGTTCAAGAAATCTCTA
AAGGAAATTATATATGTTGCAAACATCTTATAAATCTACAGGGTTACGTGCTCGGAAACCCGATAACATA
TGCTGAACATGAGAAAAACTATCGTATTCCATTTTCTCATGGAATGTCATTAATCTCTGATGAACTCTAT
GAGTCACTGAAGAGAAACTGCAAAGGAAATTATGAAAATGTGGATCCACGTAACACAAAATGTGTGAGAC
TTGTTGAAGAATACCATAAGTGCACTGACAAAATAAATACGCAACATATATTAATACCAGATTGCGATAA
AAAAGGACATGGAATAACATCTCCTGATTGCTATTATTATCTGTATTTTCTTATTGAATGTTGGGCCAAC
AACGAGAGAGTTCGTGAAGCTCTTCATGTTACTAAGGGGACTAAAGGACAATGGCAGCGATGTAATTGGA
CTATTCCATACGATAACAACATCATAAGCAGCGTACCATATCATATGGATAACAGCATCAATGGATATCG
ATCTCTTATTTACAGTGGTGATCATGACATCACAATGCCTTTCCAAGCAACTCAAGCCTGGATAAAATCT
CTAAATTACTCCATCGTTGATGACTGGAGGCCTTGGATGATAAACGATCAAATCGCTGGATACACGAGAA
CTTATTCCAATAAGATGACATTTGCTACTGTCAAAGGAGGTGGACACACGGCAGAGTATCTACCAAACGA
GAGTTCCATCATGTTCCAAAGGTGGATCAGTGGCCAACCTTTGTAAGCTTGATCCTCTAGAGTCAAGCAG
ATCGTTCAAACATTTGGCAATAAAGTTTCTTAAGATTGAATCCTGTTGCCGGTCTTGCGATGATTATCAT
ATAATTTCTGTTGAATTACGTTAAGCATGTAATAATTAACATGTAATGCATGACGTTATTTATGAGATGG
GTTTTTATGATTAGAGTCCCGCAATTATACATTTAATACGCGATAGAAAACAAAATATAGCGCGCAAACT
AGGATAAATTATCGCGCGCGGTGTCATCTATGTTACTAGATCGA
Features (pLannotate 1.2.2; 16 found; start..end, strand, type, name):
    245..298     +  misc_feature   TMV Ω: translational enhancer from the tobacco mosaic virus 5'-leader sequence (Gallie et al., 1988)
    307..855     +  CDS            bar: PAT_STRHY - Experimental evidence at protein level: Swiss-Prot protein existence level 1. Inactivates phosphinothricin (PPT) by transfer of an acetyl group from acetyl CoA. Can also acetylate demethylphosphinothricin but not PTT or glutamate. This enzyme is an effector of phosphinothricin tripeptide (PTT or bialaphos) resistance. From Streptomyces hygroscopicus. Introduced by genetic manipulation and expressed in glufosinate-tolerant maize by Dekalb Genetics.
   1237..1261    +  misc_feature   RB T-DNA repeat: right border repeat from nopaline C58 T-DNA
   1373..1393    -  CDS            TetR (fragment): tetracycline resistance regulatory protein; tetR
   1420..2565    -  CDS            trfA: TRFA_ECOLX - Experimental evidence at protein level: Swiss-Prot protein existence level 1. Also involved in plasmid copy number control, promoting intermolecular coupling of protein bound iterons at oriV, which inhibits replication initiation. From Escherichia coli.
   2901..3489    -  rep_origin     ori: high-copy-number ColE1/pMB1/pBR322/pUC origin of replication
   3660..4520    -  CDS            AmpR: β-lactamase; bla; confers resistance to ampicillin, carbenicillin, and related antibiotics
   4521..4625    -  promoter       AmpR promoter: bla
   4712..5343    -  rep_origin     oriV: incP origin of replication
   5435..5459    +  misc_feature   LB T-DNA repeat: left border repeat from nopaline C58 T-DNA
   5567..6373    +  CDS            IBMP_CAMVB (fragment): Experimental evidence at protein level: Swiss-Prot protein existence level 1. Enhances the ribosomal termination-reinitiation event leading to the translation of major open reading frames on the polycistronic viral RNAs. From Cauliflower mosaic virus (strain Bari 1) (CaMV).
   6557..6902    +  promoter       CaMV 35S promoter: strong constitutive promoter from cauliflower mosaic virus
   6854..6900    +  promoter       minimal CaMV 35S promoter: minimal 35S promoter from cauliflower mosaic virus
   6931..6984    +  misc_feature   TMV Ω: translational enhancer from the tobacco mosaic virus 5'-leader sequence (Gallie et al., 1988)
   6993..8303    +  CDS            SCPL10: SCP10_ARATH - Also known as SAT. Experimental evidence at transcript level: Swiss-Prot protein existence level 2. Involved in the biosynthesis of sinapoylated anthocyanins. From Arabidopsis thaliana (Mouse-ear cress).
   8330..8582    +  terminator     NOS terminator: nopaline synthase terminator and poly(A) signal
