[The description below was written by a language model from this plasmid's Addgene catalogue record and pLannotate feature annotations shown in this document.]
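Description:
pAGM19477 is a binary T-DNA plant expression plasmid built on the pICH75055 backbone and intended for transient expression of Arabidopsis thaliana SAT in plants. The associated work concerns a tool box for anthocyanin biosynthesis in Nicotiana benthamiana. The backbone carries two replication systems: a high-copy ColE1/pUC-type origin for propagation in E. coli, and the broad-host-range incP oriV together with its trfA replication initiator, a combination that normally supports maintenance in Agrobacterium. Bacterial selection is through the β-lactamase (AmpR) gene under its own promoter, conferring ampicillin/carbenicillin resistance. A very short TetR fragment next to trfA appears to be a backbone remnant.

Nopaline-type left and right border repeats delimit the region transferred to plant cells. Reading from the left border, a stretch of cauliflower mosaic virus sequence (annotated as a fragment of the CaMV inclusion body/transactivator ORF, which lies upstream of the 35S promoter in the viral genome) leads into the strong constitutive CaMV 35S promoter. This is followed by the TMV Ω translational enhancer, the SCPL10 coding sequence, and the NOS terminator and poly(A) signal. SCPL10, also known as SAT, is a serine carboxypeptidase-like protein involved in making sinapoylated anthocyanins. A second unit on the circular map has another TMV Ω leader preceding the bar gene, which encodes phosphinothricin acetyltransferase and gives glufosinate/bialaphos tolerance. It sits between the SAT cassette and the right border, but the annotation identifies no promoter or terminator for it. The cloning sites used for the insert are not recorded. The plasmid is suited to expressing SAT, alone or together with other pathway genes, to modify anthocyanins in leaf tissue.
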