Addgene plasmid #219521: pAGM19477
Purpose: Transient expression of At SAT
Depositing lab: Sylvestre Marillonnet. Depositing organization: Leibniz Institute of Plant Biochemistry (IPB). Publication: A transient expression tool box for anthocyanin biosynthesis in Nicotiana benthamiana. Grutzner R, Konig K, Horn C, Engler C, Laub A, Vogt T, Marillonnet S. Plant Biotechnol J. 2023 Dec 20. doi: 10.1111/pbi.14261. PubMed 38124296.
Backbone
  Vector backbone: pICH75055
  Vector type: Plant Expression
Growth in bacteria
  Bacterial resistance: Ampicillin, 100 μg/mL
  Growth temperature: 37°C
  Growth strain: DH5alpha
  Copy number: High Copy
Gene/Insert
  Gene/Insert name: At SAT
  Species: A. thaliana (mustard weed)
  Cloning method: Restriction Enzyme; 5′ cloning site Unknown (unknown if destroyed); 3′ cloning site Unknown (unknown if destroyed)
Terms and licenses: Academic/Nonprofit Terms; Industry Terms
How to cite: pAGM19477 was a gift from Sylvestre Marillonnet (Addgene plasmid # 219521 ; http://n2t.net/addgene:219521 ; RRID:Addgene_219521)
